>Addgene plasmid #60571 | pReporter_11 | depositor full sequence | sequence record 97224 | pReporter_11 sequence 4335 bps
AGGTAGAGACCCACGAGGCAGACCTCAGCGCTAGCGGAGTGTATACTGGCTTACTATGTTGGCACTGATG
AGGGTGTCAGTGAAGTGCTTCATGTGGCAGGAGAAAAAAGGCTGCACCGGTGCGTCAGCAGAATATGTGA
TACAGGATATATTCCGCTTCCTCGCTCACTGACTCGCTACGCTCGGTCGTTCGACTGCGGCGAGCGGAAA
TGGCTTACGAACGGGGCGGAGATTTCCTGGAAGATGCCAGGAAGATACTTAACAGGGAAGTGAGAGGGCC
GCGGCAAAGCCGTTTTTCCATAGGCTCCGCCCCCCTGACAAGCATCACGAAATCTGACGCTCAAATCAGT
GGTGGCGAAACCCGACAGGACTATAAAGATACCAGGCGTTTCCCCTGGCGGCTCCCTCGTGCGCTCTCCT
GTTCCTGCCTTTCGGTTTACCGGTGTCATTCCGCTGTTATGGCCGCGTTTGTCTCATTCCACGCCTGACA
CTCAGTTCCGGGTAGGCAGTTCGCTCCAAGCTGGACTGTATGCACGAACCCCCCGTTCAGTCCGACCGCT
GCGCCTTATCCGGTAACTATCGTCTTGAGTCCAACCCGGAAAGACATGCAAAAGCACCACTGGCAGCAGC
CACTGGTAATTGATTTAGAGGAGTTAGTCTTGAAGTCATGCGCCGGTTAAGGCTAAACTGAAAGGACAAG
TTTTGGTGACTGCGCTCCTCCAAGCCAGTTACCTCGGTTCAAAGAGTTGGTAGCTCAGAGAACCTTCGAA
AAACCGCCCTGCAAGGCGGTTTTTTCGTTTTCAGAGCAAGAGATTACGCGCAGACCAAAACGATCTCAAG
AAGATCATCTTATTAAGGGGTCTGACGCTCAGTGGAACGAAAAGTATATATGAGTAAACTTGGTCTGACA
GCTCGAGGCTTGGATTCTCACCAATAAAAAACGCCCGGCGGCAACCGAGCGTTCTGAACAAATCCAGATG
GAGTTCTGAGGTCATTACTGGATCTATCAACAGGAGTCCAAGCGAGCTCGATATCAAATTACGCCCCGCC
CTGCCACTCATCGCAGTACTGTTGTAATTCATTAAGCATTCTGCCGACATGGAAGCCATCACAAACGGCA
TGATGAACCTGAATCGCCAGCGGCATCAGCACCTTGTCGCCTTGCGTATAATATTTGCCCATGGTGAAAA
CGGGGGCGAAGAAGTTGTCCATATTGGCCACGTTTAAATCAAAACTGGTGAAACTCACCCAGGGATTGGC
TGAGACGAAAAACATATTCTCAATAAACCCTTTAGGGAAATAGGCCAGGTTTTCACCGTAACACGCCACA
TCTTGCGAATATATGTGTAGAAACTGCCGGAAATCGTCGTGGTATTCACTCCAGAGCGATGAAAACGTTT
CAGTTTGCTCATGGAAAACGGTGTAACAAGGGTGAACACTATCCCATATCACCAGCTCACCGTCTTTCAT
TGCCATACGAAATTCCGGATGAGCATTCATCAGGCGGGCAAGAATGTGAATAAAGGCCGGATAAAACTTG
TGCTTATTTTTCTTTACGGTCTTTAAAAAGGCCGTAATATCCAGCTGAACGGTCTGGTTATAGGTACATT
GAGCAACTGACTGAAATGCCTCAAAATGTTCTTTACGATGCCATTGGGATATATCAACGGTGGTATATCC
AGTGATTTTTTTCTCCATTTTAGCTTCCTTAGCTCCTGAAAATCTCGATAACTCAAAAAATACGCCCGGT
AGTGATCTTATTTCATTATGGTGAAAGTTGGAACCTCTTACGTGCCCGATCAACTCGCGCGTTTGCCACC
TGACGTCTAAGAAAAGGAATATTCAGCAATTTGCCCGTGCCGAAGAAAGGCCCACCCGTGAAGGTGAGCC
AGTGAGTTGATTGTGCCACCTGACGTCTAAGAAACCATTATTATCATGACATTAACCTATAAAAATAGGC
GTATCACGAGGCAGAATTTCAGATAAAAAAAATCCTTAGCTTTCGCTAAGGATGATTTCTGGAATTCGCG
GCCGCTTCTAGAGTTTACAGCTAGCTCAGTCCTAGGTATTATGCTAGCTACTAGAGTCACACAGGAAAGT
ACTAGATGGCTTCCTCCGAAGACGTTATCAAAGAGTTCATGCGTTTCAAAGTTCGTATGGAAGGTTCCGT
TAACGGTCACGAGTTCGAAATCGAAGGTGAAGGTGAAGGTCGTCCGTACGAAGGTACCCAGACCGCTAAA
CTGAAAGTTACCAAAGGTGGTCCGCTGCCGTTCGCTTGGGACATCCTGTCCCCGCAGTTCCAGTACGGTT
CCAAAGCTTACGTTAAACACCCGGCTGACATCCCGGACTACCTGAAACTGTCCTTCCCGGAAGGTTTCAA
ATGGGAACGTGTTATGAACTTCGAAGACGGTGGTGTTGTTACCGTTACCCAGGACTCCTCCCTGCAAGAC
GGTGAGTTCATCTACAAAGTTAAACTGCGTGGTACCAACTTCCCGTCCGACGGTCCGGTTATGCAGAAAA
AAACCATGGGTTGGGAAGCTTCCACCGAACGTATGTACCCGGAAGACGGTGCTCTGAAAGGTGAAATCAA
AATGCGTCTGAAACTGAAAGACGGTGGTCACTACGACGCTGAAGTTAAAACCACCTACATGGCTAAAAAA
CCGGTTCAGCTGCCGGGTGCTTACAAAACCGACATCAAACTGGACATCACCTCCCACAACGAAGACTACA
CCATCGTTGAACAGTACGAACGTGCTGAAGGTCGTCACTCCACCGGTGCTTAATAATACTAGAGCCAGGC
ATCAAATAAAACGAAAGGCTCAGTCGAAAGACTGGGCCTTTCGTTTTATCTGTTGTTTGTCGGTGAACGC
TCTCTACTAGAGTCACACTGGCTCACCTTCGGGTGGGCCTTTCTGCGTTTATATACTAGTAGCGGCCGCT
GCAGTCCGGCAAAAAAACGGGCAAGGTGTCACCACCCTGCCCTTTTTCTTTAAAACCGAAAAGATTACTT
CGCGTTATGCAGGCTTCCTCGCTCACTGACTCGCTGCGCTCGGTCGTTCGGCTGCGGCGAGCGGTATCAG
CTCACTCAAAGGCGGTAATTTGACAGCTAGCTCAGTCCTAGGTATAATGCTAGCAGTTCGATGAGAGCGA
TAACATGGATTTTGCAGATTCCCAGATGCCCCTACAGAAAGAGGTACAAAACATTTATTGGAATTAATTT
TAAGCGTAGTTTTCGTCGTTTGCTGCAGGCCTTTTGTATAGTTCATCCATGCCATGTGTAATCCCAGCAG
CTGTTACAAACTCAAGAAGGACCATGTGGTCTCTCTTTTCGTTGGGATCTTTCGAAAGGGCAGATTGTGT
GGACAGGTAATGGTTGTCTGGTAAAAGGACAGGGCCATCGCCAATTGGAGTATTTTGTTGATAATGGTCT
GCTAGTTGAACGCTTCCATCTTCAATGTTGTGTCTAATTTTGAAGTTAACTTTGATTCCATTCTTTTGTT
TGTCTGCCATGATGTATACATTGTGTGAGTTATAGTTGTATTCCAACTTGTGTCCAAGAATGTTTCCATC
TTCTTTAAAATCAATACCTTTTAACTCGATTCTATTAACAAGTGTATCACCTTCAAACTTGACTTCAGCA
CGTGTCTTATAGTTCCCGTCATCTTTGAAAAATATAGTTCTTTCCTGTACATAACCTTCGGGCATGGCAC
TCTTGAAAAAGTCATGCCGTTTCATATGATCTGGGTATCTTGAAAAGCATTGAACACCATAAGTCAAAGT
AGTGACAAGTGTTGGCCATGGAACAGGTAGTTTTCCAGTAGTGCAAATAAATTTAAGGGTAAGTTTTCCG
TATGCTGCATCACCTTCACCCTCTCCACTGACAGAAAATTTGTGCCCATTAACATTACCATCTAATTCAA
CAAGAATTGGGACAACTCCAGTGAAAAGTTCTTCTCCTTTACTCATCTAGTATTTCTCCTCTTTCTCTAG
ATTAAACAAAATTATTTGTAGAGGCTGTTTCGTCCTCACGGACTCATCAGACCGGAAAGCACATCCGGTG
ACAGCTAGTTGAAATATGTTTACTAATAAGACTTTATGGGTTGAGAGCGTCTTATTAGTAAACATATAAA
CACAGAGGACACATGCCCTACCTCCATGATCTCTAGGGCGGCGGATTTGTCCTACTCAGGAGAGCGTTCA
CCGACAAACAACAGATAAAACGAAAGGCCCAGTCTTTCGACTGAGCCTTTCGTTTTATTTGATGCCACGC
GTACCATGGGACTAGGGCCCATACCCAAAAAAAAACCCCGCCCCTGACAGGGCGGGGTTTTTTTT
Features (pLannotate 1.2.2; 21 found; start..end, strand, type, name):
     27..53      +  misc_feature   bom (fragment): basis of mobility region from pBR322
    152..207     -  rep_origin     RSF ori (fragment): Plasmids containing the RSF 1030 origin of replication can be propagated in E. coli cells that contain additional plasmids with compatible origins.
    295..839     -  rep_origin     p15A ori: Plasmids containing the medium-copy-number p15A origin of replication can be propagated in E. coli cells that contain a second plasmid with the ColE1 origin.
    924..1018    -  terminator     lambda t0 terminator: transcription terminator from phage lambda
   1042..1698    -  CDS            cat: CAT_ECOLX - Experimental evidence at protein level: Swiss-Prot protein existence level 1. This enzyme is an effector of chloramphenicol resistance in bacteria. From Escherichia coli. This protein is used as a marker in many commonly used cloning vectors, such as pACYC184.
   1699..1796    -  promoter       cat promoter: promoter of the E. coli cat gene encoding chloramphenicol acetyltransferase
   1861..1890    -  terminator     T3Te terminator: phage T3 early transcription terminator
   1976..2019    -  terminator     bacterial terminator: putative bacterial transcription terminator
   2022..2043    +  misc_feature   BioBrick prefix: BioBrick prefix for parts that do not start with "ATG"
   2047..2078    +  promoter       J23119 promoter (fragment): bacterial promoter (Registry of Standard Biological Parts BBa J23119)
   2106..2780    +  CDS            mRFP1: mRFP1 is a basic (constitutively fluorescent) red fluorescent protein published in 2002, derived from Discosoma sp.. It is reported to be a somewhat slowly-maturing monomer with low acid sensitivity.
   2803..2874    +  terminator     rrnB T1 terminator: transcription terminator T1 from the E. coli rrnB gene
   2890..2917    +  terminator     T7Te terminator: phage T7 early transcription terminator
   2924..2944    +  misc_feature   BioBrick suffix: universal suffix for all parts
   2945..3004    +  terminator     his operon terminator: This putative transcriptin terminator from the E. coli his operon has a 2-bp deletion introduced during synthesis. Its efficiency has not been determined.
   3100..3134    +  promoter       J23119 promoter: bacterial promoter (Registry of Standard Biological Parts BBa J23119)
   3157..3219    +  CDS            sfsA (fragment): SFSA_CLOBA - Protein inferred from homology: Swiss-Prot protein existence level 3. From Clostridium botulinum (strain Alaska E43 / Type E3).
   3222..3243    -  CDS            ssrA tag (LVA) (fragment): C-terminal peptide that mediates degradation in bacteria through the ClpXP and ClpAP proteases (McGinness et al., 2006) mutant LVA variant that confers accelerated degradation under some conditions (Andersen et al., 1998)
   3253..3966    -  CDS            GFP: green fluorescent protein
   4015..4064    -  misc_RNA       sTRSV HHRz: hammerhead ribozyme from the tobacco ringspot virus satellite RNA (Khvorova et al., 2003)
   4175..4261    -  terminator     rrnB T1 terminator: Escherichia coli rrnB; transcription terminator T1 from the E. coli rrnB gene
