>Addgene plasmid #60571 | pReporter_11 | addgene full sequence | sequence record 107124 | Addgene Assembled Sequence
AGGTAGAGACCCACGAGGCAGACCTCAGCGCTAGCGGAGTGTATACTGGCTTACTATGTTGGCACTGATG
AGGGTGTCAGTGAAGTGCTTCATGTGGCAGGAGAAAAAAGGCTGCACCGGTGCGTCAGCAGAATATGTGA
TACAGGATATATTCCGCTTCCTCGCTCACTGACTCGCTACGCTCGGTCGTTCGACTGCGGCGAGCGGAAA
TGGCTTACGAACGGGGCGGAGATTTCCTGGAAGATGCCAGGAAGATACTTAACAGGGAAGTGAGAGGGCC
GCGGCAAAGCCGTTTTTCCATAGGCTCCGCCCCCCTGACAAGCATCACGAAATCTGACGCTCAAATCAGT
GGTGGCGAAACCCGACAGGACTATAAAGATACCAGGCGTTTCCCCCTGGCGGCTCCCTCGTGCGCTCTCC
TGTTCCTGCCTTTCGGTTTACCGGTGTCATTCCGCTGTTATGGCCGCGTTTGTCTCATTCCACGCCTGAC
ACTCAGTTCCGGGTAGGCAGTTCGCTCCAAGCTGGACTGTATGCACGAACCCCCCGTTCAGTCCGACCGC
TGCGCCTTATCCGGTAACTATCGTCTTGAGTCCAACCCGGAAAGACATGCAAAAGCACCACTGGCAGCAG
CCACTGGTAATTGATTTAGAGGAGTTAGTCTTGAAGTCATGCGCCGGTTAAGGCTAAACTGAAAGGACAA
GTTTTGGTGACTGCGCTCCTCCAAGCCAGTTACCTCGGTTCAAAGAGTTGGTAGCTCAGAGAACCTTCGA
AAAACCGCCCTGCAAGGCGGTTTTTTCGTTTTCAGAGCAAGAGATTACGCGCAGACCAAAACGATCTCAA
GAAGATCATCTTATTAAGGGGTCTGACGCTCAGTGGAACGAAAAGTATATATGAGTAAACTTGGTCTGAC
AGCTCGAGGCTTGGATTCTCACCAATAAAAAACGCCCGGCGGCAACCGAGCGTTCTGAACAAATCCAGAT
GGAGTTCTGAGGTCATTACTGGATCTATCAACAGGAGTCCAAGCGAGCTCGATATCAAATTACGCCCCGC
CCTGCCACTCATCGCAGTACTGTTGTAATTCATTAAGCATTCTGCCGACATGGAAGCCATCACAAACGGC
ATGATGAACCTGAATCGCCAGCGGCATCAGCACCTTGTCGCCTTGCGTATAATATTTGCCCATGGTGAAA
ACGGGGGCGAAGAAGTTGTCCATATTGGCCACGTTTAAATCAAAACTGGTGAAACTCACCCAGGGATTGG
CTGAGACGAAAAACATATTCTCAATAAACCCTTTAGGGAAATAGGCCAGGTTTTCACCGTAACACGCCAC
ATCTTGCGAATATATGTGTAGAAACTGCCGGAAATCGTCGTGGTATTCACTCCAGAGCGATGAAAACGTT
TCAGTTTGCTCATGGAAAACGGTGTAACAAGGGTGAACACTATCCCATATCACCAGCTCACCGTCTTTCA
TTGCCATACGAAATTCCGGATGAGCATTCATCAGGCGGGCAAGAATGTGAATAAAGGCCGGATAAAACTT
GTGCTTATTTTTCTTTACGGTCTTTAAAAAGGCCGTAATATCCAGCTGAACGGTCTGGTTATAGGTACAT
TGAGCAACTGACTGAAATGCCTCAAAATGTTCTTTACGATGCCATTGGGATATATCAACGGTGGTATATC
CAGTGATTTTTTTCTCCATTTTAGCTTCCTTAGCTCCTGAAAATCTCGATAACTCAAAAAATACGCCCGG
TAGTGATCTTATTTCATTATGGTGAAAGTTGGAACCTCTTACGTGCCCGATCAACTCGCGCGTTTGCCAC
CTGACGTCTAAGAAAAGGAATATTCAGCAATTTGCCCGTGCCGAAGAAAGGCCCACCCGTGAAGGTGAGC
CAGTGAGTTGATTGTGCCACCTGACGTCTAAGAAACCATTATTATCATGACATTAACCTATAAAAATAGG
CGTATCACGAGGCAGAATTTCAGATAAAAAAAATCCTTAGCTTTCGCTAAGGATGATTTCTGGAATTCGC
GGCCGCTTCTAGAGTTTACAGCTAGCTCAGTCCTAGGTATTATGCTAGCTACTAGAGTCACACAGGAAAG
TACTAGATGGCTTCCTCCGAAGACGTTATCAAAGAGTTCATGCGTTTCAAAGTTCGTATGGAAGGTTCCG
TTAACGGTCACGAGTTCGAAATCGAAGGTGAAGGTGAAGGTCGTCCGTACGAAGGTACCCAGACCGCTAA
ACTGAAAGTTACCAAAGGTGGTCCGCTGCCGTTCGCTTGGGACATCCTGTCCCCGCAGTTCCAGTACGGT
TCCAAAGCTTACGTTAAACACCCGGCTGACATCCCGGACTACCTGAAACTGTCCTTCCCGGAAGGTTTCA
AATGGGAACGTGTTATGAACTTCGAAGACGGTGGTGTTGTTACCGTTACCCAGGACTCCTCCCTGCAAGA
CGGTGAGTTCATCTACAAAGTTAAACTGCGTGGTACCAACTTCCCGTCCGACGGTCCGGTTATGCAGAAA
AAAACCATGGGTTGGGAAGCTTCCACCGAACGTATGTACCCGGAAGACGGTGCTCTGAAAGGTGAAATCA
AAATGCGTCTGAAACTGAAAGACGGTGGTCACTACGACGCTGAAGTTAAAACCACCTACATGGCTAAAAA
ACCGGTTCAGCTGCCGGGTGCTTACAAAACCGACATCAAACTGGACATCACCTCCCACAACGAAGACTAC
ACCATCGTTGAACAGTACGAACGTGCTGAAGGTCGTCACTCCACCGGTGCTTAATAATACTAGAGCCAGG
CATCAAATAAAACGAAAGGCTCAGTCGAAAGACTGGGCCTTTCGTTTTATCTGTTGTTTGTCGGTGAACG
CTCTCTACTAGAGTCACACTGGCTCACCTTCGGGTGGGCCTTTCTGCGTTTATATACTAGTAGCGGCAGC
TGCAGTCCGGCAAAAAAGGGCAAGGTGTCACCACCCTGCCCTTTTTCTTTAAAACCGAAAAGATTACTTC
GCGTTATGCAGGCTTCCTCGCTCACTGACTCGCTGCGCTCGGTCGTTCGGCTGCGGCGAGCGGTATCAGC
TCACTCAAAGGCGGTAATTTGACAGCTAGCTCAGTCCTAGGTATAATGCTAGCAGTTCGATGAGAGCGAT
AACATGGATTTTGCAGATTCCCAGATGCCCCTACAGAAAGAGGTACAAAACATTTATTGGAATTAATTTT
AAGCGTAGTTTTCGTCGTTTGCTGCAGGCCTTTTGTATAGTTCATCCATGCCATGTGTAATCCCAGCAGC
TGTTACAAACTCAAGAAGGACCATGTGGTCTCTCTTTTCGTTGGGATCTTTCGAAAGGGCAGATTGTGTG
GACAGGTAATGGTTGTCTGGTAAAAGGACAGGGCCATCGCCAATTGGAGTATTTTGTTGATAATGGTCTG
CTAGTTGAACGCTTCCATCTTCAATGTTGTGTCTAATTTTGAAGTTAACTTTGATTCCATTCTTTTGTTT
GTCTGCCATGATGTATACATTGTGTGAGTTATAGTTGTATTCCAACTTGTGTCCAAGAATGTTTCCATCT
TCTTTAAAATCAATACCTTTTAACTCGATTCTATTAACAAGTGTATCACCTTCAAACTTGACTTCAGCAC
GTGTCTTATAGTTCCCGTCATCTTTGAAAAATATAGTTCTTTCCTGTACATAACCTTCGGGCATGGCACT
CTTGAAAAAGTCATGCCGTTTCATATGATCTGGGTATCTTGAAAAGCATTGAACACCATAAGTCAAAGTA
GTGACAAGTGTTGGCCATGGAACAGGTAGTTTTCCAGTAGTGCAAATAAATTTAAGGGTAAGTTTTCCGT
ATGCTGCATCACCTTCACCCTCTCCACTGACAGAAAATTTGTGCCCATTAACATTACCATCTAATTCAAC
AAGAATTGGGACAACTCCAGTGAAAAGTTCTTCTCCTTTACTCATCTAGTATTTCTCCTCTTTCTCTAGA
TTAAACAAAATTATTTGTAGAGGCTGTTTCGTCCTCACGGACTCATCAGACCGGAAAGCACATCCGGTGA
CAGCTAGTTGAAATATGTTTACTAATAAGACTTTATGGGTTGAGAGCGTCTTATTAGTAAACATATAAAC
ACAGAGGACACATGCCCTACCTCCATGATCTCTAGGGCGGCGGATTTGTCCTACTCAGGAGAGCGTTCAC
CGACAAACAACAGATAAAACGAAAGGCCCAGTCTTTCGACTGAGCCTTTCGTTTTATTTGATGCCACGCG
TACCATGGGACTAGGGCCCATACCCAAAAAAAAACCCCGCCCCTGACAGGGCGGGGTTTTTTTT
Features (pLannotate 1.2.2; 21 found; start..end, strand, type, name):
     27..53      +  misc_feature   bom (fragment): basis of mobility region from pBR322
    152..207     -  rep_origin     RSF ori (fragment): Plasmids containing the RSF 1030 origin of replication can be propagated in E. coli cells that contain additional plasmids with compatible origins.
    295..840     -  rep_origin     p15A ori: Plasmids containing the medium-copy-number p15A origin of replication can be propagated in E. coli cells that contain a second plasmid with the ColE1 origin.
    925..1019    -  terminator     lambda t0 terminator: transcription terminator from phage lambda
   1043..1699    -  CDS            cat: CAT_ECOLX - Experimental evidence at protein level: Swiss-Prot protein existence level 1. This enzyme is an effector of chloramphenicol resistance in bacteria. From Escherichia coli. This protein is used as a marker in many commonly used cloning vectors, such as pACYC184.
   1700..1797    -  promoter       cat promoter: promoter of the E. coli cat gene encoding chloramphenicol acetyltransferase
   1862..1891    -  terminator     T3Te terminator: phage T3 early transcription terminator
   1977..2020    -  terminator     bacterial terminator: putative bacterial transcription terminator
   2023..2044    +  misc_feature   BioBrick prefix: BioBrick prefix for parts that do not start with "ATG"
   2048..2079    +  promoter       J23119 promoter (fragment): bacterial promoter (Registry of Standard Biological Parts BBa J23119)
   2107..2781    +  CDS            mRFP1: mRFP1 is a basic (constitutively fluorescent) red fluorescent protein published in 2002, derived from Discosoma sp.. It is reported to be a somewhat slowly-maturing monomer with low acid sensitivity.
   2804..2875    +  terminator     rrnB T1 terminator: transcription terminator T1 from the E. coli rrnB gene
   2891..2918    +  terminator     T7Te terminator: phage T7 early transcription terminator
   2925..2945    +  misc_feature   BioBrick suffix: universal suffix for all parts
   2946..3003    +  terminator     his operon terminator: This putative transcriptin terminator from the E. coli his operon has a 2-bp deletion introduced during synthesis. Its efficiency has not been determined.
   3099..3133    +  promoter       J23119 promoter: bacterial promoter (Registry of Standard Biological Parts BBa J23119)
   3156..3218    +  CDS            sfsA (fragment): SFSA_CLOBA - Protein inferred from homology: Swiss-Prot protein existence level 3. From Clostridium botulinum (strain Alaska E43 / Type E3).
   3221..3242    -  CDS            ssrA tag (LVA) (fragment): C-terminal peptide that mediates degradation in bacteria through the ClpXP and ClpAP proteases (McGinness et al., 2006) mutant LVA variant that confers accelerated degradation under some conditions (Andersen et al., 1998)
   3252..3965    -  CDS            GFP: green fluorescent protein
   4014..4063    -  misc_RNA       sTRSV HHRz: hammerhead ribozyme from the tobacco ringspot virus satellite RNA (Khvorova et al., 2003)
   4174..4260    -  terminator     rrnB T1 terminator: Escherichia coli rrnB; transcription terminator T1 from the E. coli rrnB gene
