[The description below was written by a language model from this plasmid's Addgene catalogue record and pLannotate feature annotations shown in this document.]
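Description:
pReporter_11 is a 4.3 kb bacterial reporter plasmid for detecting the activity of a site-specific integrase in E. coli. The catalogue lists the backbone as unknown, but the feature tables show a medium-copy p15A origin, which is compatible with ColE1-type plasmids and so allows the reporter to be co-maintained with a separate integrase expression plasmid. They also show a cat gene under its own promoter, followed by the lambda t0 terminator, for chloramphenicol selection. Short matches to bom and the RSF origin are only fragments.

The payload is a synthetic inversion switch, attB-GFPmut3-RiboJ-attP. A strong constitutive promoter, BBa_J23119, sits upstream of attB and reads toward a gfp cassette on the opposite strand, so no functional GFP message is made in the starting state. When the cognate integrase is expressed, it recombines attB with attP, flips the intervening segment, and places gfp in the sense orientation downstream of the promoter. The sites are converted to attL and attR, giving a permanent record of the event. Because attL then lies in the 5′ UTR, a spacer and the RiboJ self-cleaving ribozyme (annotated as the sTRSV hammerhead) precede gfp to insulate expression from that sequence. The annotation also detects a partial ssrA (LVA) degradation tag at the GFP C-terminus and an rrnB T1 terminator beyond the ribozyme. The att sites themselves are not annotated, and a short "sfsA" hit just after the promoter sits where attB is expected, so it may be a spurious match. A separate BioBrick-flanked cassette expresses mRFP1 from a J23119-type promoter with rrnB T1 and T7Te terminators, giving constitutive red fluorescence to help gate cells in flow cytometry. The record does not say which integrase recognises these sites. The two sequence records differ by one nucleotide.
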