Addgene plasmid #60571: pReporter_11
Purpose: A reporter plasmid containing the attB and attP sites flanking a green fluorescent protein reporter gene (gfp).
Depositing lab: Christopher Voigt. Depositing organization: Massachusetts Institute of Technology. Publication: Permanent genetic memory with >1-byte capacity. Yang L, Nielsen AA, Fernandez-Rodriguez J, McClune CJ, Laub MT, Lu TK, Voigt CA. Nat Methods. 2014 Dec;11(12):1261-6. doi: 10.1038/nmeth.3147. Epub 2014 Oct 26. PubMed 25344638.
Backbone
  Vector backbone: unknown
  Total vector size (bp): 4335
  Vector type: Bacterial Expression
Growth in bacteria
  Bacterial resistance: Chloramphenicol, 25 μg/mL
  Growth temperature: 37°C
  Growth strain: DH10B
  Copy number: Unknown
Gene/Insert
  Gene/Insert name: Reporter_11 (alt name: attB-GFPmut3-RiboJ-attP)
  Species: Synthetic
  Promoter: BBa_J23119
  Cloning method: Unknown
  Sequencing primers: 5′ GFP-F; 3′ GFP-R
Terms and licenses: Academic/Nonprofit Terms; Industry Terms: Not Available to Industry
Depositor comments: This reporter plasmid contains the attB and attP sites flanking a green fluorescent protein reporter gene (gfp). A strong constitutive promoter (BBa_J23119) is placed upstream of the attB site, which transcribes in the opposite orientation as gfp. After the integrase is expressed, the orientation of gfp is inverted and it is transcribed. After inversion, recombined attB and attP sites result in the formation of attL and attR. The attL site is located on the 5'UTR and could impact gfp expression. To insulate against this effect, we included a spacer and the ribozyme RiboJ. Also contains mRFP in order to aid the gating of cells.
How to cite: pReporter_11 was a gift from Christopher Voigt (Addgene plasmid # 60571 ; http://n2t.net/addgene:60571 ; RRID:Addgene_60571)
