>Addgene plasmid #60571 | pReporter_11 | addgene partial sequence | sequence record 106363 | GFP-F 5'-GGTCCTTCTTGAGTTTGTAAC-3'
AAGGCCTGCAGCAAACGACGAAAACTACGCTTAAAATTAATTCCAATAAATGTTTTGTACCTCTTTCTGT
AGGGGCATCTGGGAATCTGCAAAATCCATGTTATCGCTCTCATCGAACTGCTAGCATTATACCTAGGACT
GAGCTAGCTGTCAAATTACCGCCTTTGAGTGAGCTGATACCGCTCGCCGCAGCCGAACGACCGAGCGCAG
CGAGTCAGTGAGCGAGGAAGCCTGCATAACGCGAAGTAATCTTTTCGGTTTTAAAGAAAAAGGGCAGGGT
GGTGACACCTTGCCCTTTTTTGCCGGACTGCAGCTGCCGCTACTAGTATATAAACGCAGAAAGGCCCACC
CGAAGGTGAGCCAGTGTGACTCTAGTAGAGAGCGTTCACCGACAAACAACAGATAAAACGAAAGGCCCAG
TCTTTCGACTGAGCCTTTCGTTTTATTTGATGCCTGGCTCTAGTATTATTAAGCACCGGTGGAGTGACGA
CCTTCAGCACGTTCGTACTGTTCAACGATGGTGTAGTCTTCGTTGTGGGAGGTGATGTCCAGTTTGATGT
CGGTTTTGTAAGCACCCGGCAGCTGAACCGGTTTTTTAGCCATGTAGGTGGTTTTAACTTCAGCGTCGTA
GTGACCACCGTCTTTCAGTTTCAGACGCATTTTGATTTCACCTTTCAGAGCACCGTCTTCCGGGTACATA
CGTTCGGTGGAAGCTTCCCAACCCATGGTTTTTTTCTGCATAACCGGACCGTCGGACGGGAAGTTGGTAC
CACGCAGTTTAACTTTGTAGATGAACTCACCGTCTTGCAGGGAGGAGTCCTGGGTAACGGTAACAACACC
ACCGTC
