>Addgene plasmid #60571 | pReporter_11 | addgene partial sequence | sequence record 106422 | GFP-R 5'-CCATCTAATTCAACAAGAATTGGGACAAC-3'
CTCATCTAGTATTTCTCCTCTTTCTCTAGATTAAACAAAATTATTTGTAGAGGCTGTTTCGTCCTCACGG
ACTCATCAGACCGGAAAGCACATCCGGTGACAGCTAGTTGAAATATGTTTACTAATAAGACTTTATGGGT
TGAGAGCGTCTTATTAGTAAACATATAAACACAGAGGACACATGCCCTACCTCCATGATCTCTAGGGCGG
CGGATTTGTCCTACTCAGGAGAGCGTTCACCGACAAACAACAGATAAAACGAAAGGCCCAGTCTTTCGAC
TGAGCCTTTCGTTTTATTTGATGCCACGCGTACCATGGGACTAGGGCCCATACCCAAAAAAAAACCCCGC
CCCTGACAGGGCGGGGTTTTTTTTAGGTAGAGACCCACGAGGCAGACCTCAGCGCTAGCGGAGTGTATAC
TGGCTTACTATGTTGGCACTGATGAGGGTGTCAGTGAAGTGCTTCATGTGGCAGGAGAAAAAAGGCTGCA
CCGGTGCGTCAGCAGAATATGTGATACAGGATATATTCCGCTTCCTCGCTCACTGACTCGCTACGCTCGG
TCGTTCGACTGCGGCGAGCGGAAATGGCTTACGAACGGGGCGGAGATTTCCTGGAAGATGCCAGGAAGAT
ACTTAACAGGGAAGTGAGAGGGCCGCGGCAAAGCCGTTTTTCCATAGGCTCCGCCCCCCTGACAAGCATC
ACGAAATCTGACGCTCAAATCAGTGGTGGCGAAACCCGACAGGACTATAAAGATACCAGGCGTTTCCCCC
TGGCGGCTCCCTCGTGCGCTCTCCTGTTCCTGCCTTTCGGT
